Addgene plasmid #233618: pColdI-DDX3_helicase_core
Purpose: Expression of His-tagged helicase core region of DDX3X in E.coli
Depositing lab: Shintaro Iwasaki. Depositing organization: RIKEN Pioneering Research Institute, Wako. Publication: Dual targeting of DDX3 and eIF4A by the translation inhibitor rocaglamide A. Chen M, Asanuma M, Takahashi M, Shichino Y, Mito M, Fujiwara K, Saito H, Floor SN, Ingolia NT, Sodeoka M, Dodo K, Ito T, Iwasaki S. Cell Chem Biol. 2021 Apr 15;28(4):475-486.e8. doi: 10.1016/j.chembiol.2020.11.008. Epub 2020 Dec 8. PubMed 33296667.
Backbone
  Vector backbone: pColdI
  Vector type: Bacterial Expression
Growth in bacteria
  Bacterial resistance: Ampicillin, 100 μg/mL
  Growth temperature: 37°C
  Growth strain: DH5alpha
  Copy number: High Copy
Gene/Insert
  Gene/Insert name: DDX3X helicase core WT
  Species: H. sapiens (human)
  Entrez Gene: DDX3X (a.k.a. CAP-Rf, DBX, DDX14, DDX3, HLP2, MRX102, MRXSSB)
  Tag / fusion protein: His6 (N terminal on insert)
  Cloning method: Gibson Cloning
Terms and licenses: Academic/Nonprofit Terms; Industry Terms: Not Available to Industry
How to cite: pColdI-DDX3_helicase_core was a gift from Shintaro Iwasaki (Addgene plasmid # 233618 ; http://n2t.net/addgene:233618 ; RRID:Addgene_233618)
