[The description below was written by a language model from this plasmid's Addgene catalogue record and pLannotate feature annotations shown in this document.]
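Description:
pColdI-DDX3_helicase_core is a 5.8 kb bacterial expression plasmid built on the pColdI cold-shock backbone, designed to produce the helicase core region of human DDX3X, a DEAD-box RNA helicase, as an N-terminally His6-tagged protein in E. coli. It replicates from a high-copy ColE1/pMB1-type origin and is selected with ampicillin through the β-lactamase gene under its own promoter. An M13 phage origin is also present, which in principle allows single-stranded DNA production. Short fragments annotated as rop, bom and the tetracycline resistance gene are non-functional remnants of the pBR322-derived lineage of the backbone.

The expression cassette uses regulatory elements from the E. coli cold shock gene cspA. The cspA promoter is followed by a lac operator, the cspA 5'UTR, a short His-tag region (picked up by the annotation software as a fragment of a composite tag), the wild-type DDX3X fragment of roughly 1.4 kb, and the cspA 3'UTR. A lacI gene carried on the plasmid supplies repressor that binds the operator, keeping the cassette off until IPTG is added. The cspA promoter and 5'UTR favour transcription and translation at low temperature. This combination permits induced expression under cold conditions, which often improves the solubility and folding of recombinant proteins.

The insert was introduced by Gibson assembly. The His6 tag allows purification by immobilised metal affinity chromatography. The associated work concerns targeting of DDX3 and eIF4A by the translation inhibitor rocaglamide A, so a likely use is supplying purified protein for biochemical studies of that kind, although the record does not specify the assays.
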