Features (pLannotate 1.2.2; 18 found; start..end, strand, type, name):
     15..81      +  promoter       cspA promoter: cspA; promoter of the E. coli cold shock protein cspA gene (Mitta et al., 1997)
     84..100     +  protein_bind   lac operator: The lac repressor binds to the lac operator to inhibit transcription in E. coli. This inhibition can be relieved by adding lactose or isopropyl-β-D-thiogalactopyranoside (IPTG). lac repressor encoded by lacI
    122..255     +  5'UTR          cspA 5'UTR: cspA; 5'UTR of the E. coli cold shock protein cspA gene (Mitta et al., 1997)
    269..288     +  CDS            capTEV™ (fragment): composite tag for in vivo biotinylation, TEV protease cleavage, and 6xHis tagging
    304..1731    +  CDS            DDX3X (fragment): DDX3X_HUMAN - Also known as DBX From Homo sapiens (Human).
   1766..1910    +  3'UTR          cspA 3'UTR: cspA; 3'UTR of the E. coli cold shock protein cspA gene (Mitta et al., 1997)
   1922..1957    +  CDS            rop (fragment): Rop protein, which maintains plasmids at low copy number; rop
   2059..2108    +  misc_feature   bom (fragment): basis of mobility region from pBR322
   2184..2564    -  rep_origin     M13 ori (sequence partly withheld): M13 bacteriophage origin of replication; arrow indicates direction of (+) strand synthesis
   2583..2634    +  misc_feature   bom (fragment): basis of mobility region from pBR322
   2664..2768    +  promoter       AmpR promoter: bla
   2769..3629    +  CDS            AmpR: β-lactamase; bla; confers resistance to ampicillin, carbenicillin, and related antibiotics
   3800..4388    +  rep_origin     ori: high-copy-number ColE1/pMB1/pBR322/pUC origin of replication
   4446..4511    -  CDS            TcR (fragment): tetracycline efflux protein; tet; confers resistance to tetracycline
   4526..4547    -  protein_bind   CAP binding site: CAP binding activates transcription in the presence of cAMP. E. coli catabolite activator protein
   4560..5642    -  CDS            lacI: lac repressor; lacI; The lac repressor binds to the lac operator to inhibit transcription in E. coli. This inhibition can be relieved by adding lactose or isopropyl-β-D-thiogalactopyranoside (IPTG).
   5643..5720    -  promoter       lacI promoter: lacI
   5728..11      -  CDS            TcR (fragment) (across the origin): tetracycline efflux protein; tet; confers resistance to tetracycline
>Addgene plasmid #233618 | pColdI-DDX3_helicase_core | addgene full sequence | sequence record 464749 | Addgene NGS Result
AAGGAATGGTGTGGCCGATTAATCATAAATATGAAAAATAATTGTTGCATCACCCGCCAATGCGTGGCTT
AATGCACATCAAATTGTGAGCGGATAACAATTTGATGTGCTAGCGCATATCCAGTGTAGTAAGGCAAGTC
CCTTCAAGAGTTATCGTTGATACCCCTCGTAGTGCACATTCCTTTAACGCTTCAAAATCTGTAAAGCACG
CCATATCGCCGAAAGGCACACTTAATTATTAAGAGGTAATACACCATGAATCACAAAGTGCATCATCATC
ATCATCATATCGAAGGTAGGCATGATGAAGATGATTGGTCAAAACCACTCCCACCAAGTGAACGCTTGGA
ACAGGAACTCTTTTCTGGAGGCAACACTGGGATTAATTTTGAGAAATACGATGACATTCCAGTTGAGGCA
ACAGGCAACAACTGTCCTCCACATATTGAAAGTTTCAGTGATGTTGAGATGGGAGAAATTATCATGGGAA
ACATTGAGCTTACTCGTTATACTCGCCCAACTCCAGTGCAAAAGCATGCTATTCCTATTATCAAAGAGAA
AAGAGACTTGATGGCTTGTGCCCAAACAGGGTCTGGAAAAACTGCAGCATTTCTGTTGCCCATCTTGAGT
CAGATTTATTCAGATGGTCCAGGCGAGGCTTTGAGGGCCATGAAGGAAAATGGAAGGTATGGGCGCCGCA
AACAATACCCAATCTCCTTGGTATTAGCACCAACGAGAGAGTTGGCAGTACAGATCTACGAGGAAGCCAG
AAAATTTTCATACCGATCTAGAGTTCGTCCTTGCGTGGTTTATGGTGGTGCCGATATTGGTCAGCAGATT
CGAGACTTGGAACGTGGATGCCATTTGTTAGTAGCCACTCCAGGACGTCTAGTGGATATGATGGAAAGAG
GAAAGATTGGATTAGACTTTTGCAAATACTTGGTGTTAGATGAAGCTGATCGGATGTTGGATATGGGGTT
TGAGCCTCAGATTCGTAGAATAGTCGAACAAGATACTATGCCTCCAAAGGGTGTCCGCCACACTATGATG
TTTAGTGCTACTTTTCCTAAGGAAATACAGATGCTGGCTCGTGATTTCTTAGATGAATATATCTTCTTGG
CTGTAGGAAGAGTTGGCTCTACCTCTGAAAACATCACACAGAAAGTAGTTTGGGTGGAAGAATCAGACAA
ACGGTCATTTCTGCTTGACCTCCTAAATGCAACAGGCAAGGATTCACTGACCTTAGTGTTTGTGGAGACC
AAAAAGGGTGCAGATTCTCTGGAGGATTTCTTATACCATGAAGGATACGCATGTACCAGCATCCATGGAG
ACCGTTCTCAGAGGGATAGAGAAGAGGCCCTTCACCAGTTCCGCTCAGGAAAAAGCCCAATTTTAGTGGC
TACAGCAGTAGCAGCAAGAGGACTGGACATTTCAAATGTGAAACATGTTATCAATTTTGACTTGCCAAGT
GATATTGAAGAATATGTACATCGTATTGGTCGTACGGGACGTGTAGGAAACCTTGGCCTGGCAACCTCAT
TCTTTAACGAGAGGAACATAAATATTACTAAGGATTTGTTGGATCTTCTTGTTGAAGCTAAACAAGAAGT
GCCGTCTTGGTTAGAAAACATGGCTTATGAACACCACTACAAGGGTAGCAGTCGTGGACGTTCTAAGAGT
AGCAGATTTAGTGGAGGGTTTGGTGCCAGAGACTACCGACAAAGTAGCGGTTGAAAGCTTGTCGACCTGC
AGTCTAGATAGGTAATCTCTGCTTAAAAGCACAGAATCTAAGATCCCTGCCATTTGGCGGGGATTTTTTT
ATTTGTTTTCAGGAAATAAATAATCGATCGCGTAATAAAATCTATTATTATTTTTGTGAAGAATAAATTT
GGGTGCAATGAGAATGCGCAGGCCCTTTCGTCTCGCGCGTTTCGGTGATGACGGTGAAAACCTCTGACAC
ATGCAGCTCCCGGAGACGGTCACAGCTTGTCTGTAAGCGGATGCCGGGAGCAGACAAGCCCGTCAGGGCG
CGTCAGCGGGTGTTGGCGGGTGTCGGGGCTGGCTTAACTATGCGGCATCAGAGCAGATTGTACTGAGAGT
GCACCATAAAATTGTAAACGTTAATATTTTGTTAAAATTCGCGTTAAATTTTTGTTAAATCAGCTCATTT
TTTAACCAATAGGCCGAAATCGGCAAAATCCCTTATAAATCAAAAGAATAGCCCGAGATAGGGT
[37 nt withheld, positions 2235-2271]
AAAGAACGTGGACTCCAACGTCAAAGG
[141 nt withheld, positions 2299-2439]
G
[142 nt withheld, positions 2441-2582]
TATGCGGTGTGAAATACCGCACAGATGCGTAAGGAGAAAATACCGCATCAGGCGTCAGGTGGCACTTTTC
GGGGAAATGTGCGCGGAACCCCTATTTGTTTATTTTTCTAAATACATTCAAATATGTATCCGCTCATGAG
ACAATAACCCTGATAAATGCTTCAATAATATTGAAAAAGGAAGAGTATGAGTATTCAACATTTCCGTGTC
GCCCTTATTCCCTTTTTTGCGGCATTTTGCCTTCCTGTTTTTGCTCACCCAGAAACGCTGGTGAAAGTAA
AAGATGCTGAAGATCAGTTGGGTGCACGAGTGGGTTACATCGAACTGGATCTCAACAGCGGTAAGATCCT
TGAGAGTTTTCGCCCCGAAGAACGTTTTCCAATGATGAGCACTTTTAAAGTTCTGCTATGTGGCGCGGTA
TTATCCCGTATTGACGCCGGGCAAGAGCAACTCGGTCGCCGCATACACTATTCTCAGAATGACTTGGTTG
AGTACTCACCAGTCACAGAAAAGCATCTTACGGATGGCATGACAGTAAGAGAATTATGCAGTGCTGCCAT
AACCATGAGTGATAACACTGCGGCCAACTTACTTCTGACAACGATCGGAGGACCGAAGGAGCTAACCGCT
TTTTTGCACAACATGGGGGATCATGTAACTCGCCTTGATCGTTGGGAACCGGAGCTGAATGAAGCCATAC
CAAACGACGAGCGTGACACCACGATGCCTGTAGCAATGGCAACAACGTTGCGCAAACTATTAACTGGCGA
ACTACTTACTCTAGCTTCCCGGCAACAATTAATAGACTGGATGGAGGCGGATAAAGTTGCAGGACCACTT
CTGCGCTCGGCCCTTCCGGCTGGCTGGTTTATTGCTGATAAATCTGGAGCCGGTGAGCGTGGGTCTCGCG
GTATCATTGCAGCACTGGGGCCAGATGGTAAGCCCTCCCGTATCGTAGTTATCTACACGACGGGGAGTCA
GGCAACTATGGATGAACGAAATAGACAGATCGCTGAGATAGGTGCCTCACTGATTAAGCATTGGTAACTG
TCAGACCAAGTTTACTCATATATACTTTAGATTGATTTAAAACTTCATTTTTAATTTAAAAGGATCTAGG
TGAAGATCCTTTTTGATAATCTCATGACCAAAATCCCTTAACGTGAGTTTTCGTTCCACTGAGCGTCAGA
CCCCGTAGAAAAGATCAAAGGATCTTCTTGAGATCCTTTTTTTCTGCGCGTAATCTGCTGCTTGCAAACA
AAAAAACCACCGCTACCAGCGGTGGTTTGTTTGCCGGATCAAGAGCTACCAACTCTTTTTCCGAAGGTAA
CTGGCTTCAGCAGAGCGCAGATACCAAATACTGTTCTTCTAGTGTAGCCGTAGTTAGGCCACCACTTCAA
GAACTCTGTAGCACCGCCTACATACCTCGCTCTGCTAATCCTGTTACCAGTGGCTGCTGCCAGTGGCGAT
AAGTCGTGTCTTACCGGGTTGGACTCAAGACGATAGTTACCGGATAAGGCGCAGCGGTCGGGCTGAACGG
GGGGTTCGTGCACACAGCCCAGCTTGGAGCGAACGACCTACACCGAACTGAGATACCTACAGCGTGAGCT
ATGAGAAAGCGCCACGCTTCCCGAAGGGAGAAAGGCGGACAGGTATCCGGTAAGCGGCAGGGTCGGAACA
GGAGAGCGCACGAGGGAGCTTCCAGGGGGAAACGCCTGGTATCTTTATAGTCCTGTCGGGTTTCGCCACC
TCTGACTTGAGCGTCGATTTTTGTGATGCTCGTCAGGGGGGCGGAGCCTATGGAAAAACGCCAGCAACGC
GGCCTTTTTACGGTTCCTGGCCTTTTGCTGGCCTTTTGCTCACATAGTCATGCCCCGCGCCCACCGGAAG
GAGCTGACTGGGTTGAAGGCTCTCAAGGGCATCGGTCGAGATCCCGGTGCCTAATGAGTGAGCTAACTTA
CATTAATTGCGTTGCGCTCACTGCCCGCTTTCCAGTCGGGAAACCTGTCGTGCCAGCTGCATTAATGAAT
CGGCCAACGCGCGGGGAGAGGCGGTTTGCGTATTGGGCGCCAGGGTGGTTTTTCTTTTCACCAGTGAGAC
GGGCAACAGCTGATTGCCCTTCACCGCCTGGCCCTGAGAGAGTTGCAGCAAGCGGTCCACGCTGGTTTGC
CCCAGCAGGCGAAAATCCTGTTTGATGGTGGTTAACGGCGGGATATAACATGAGCTGTCTTCGGTATCGT
CGTATCCCACTACCGAGATATCCGCACCAACGCGCAGCCCGGACTCGGTAATGGCGCGCATTGCGCCCAG
CGCCATCTGATCGTTGGCAACCAGCATCGCAGTGGGAACGATGCCCTCATTCAGCATTTGCATGGTTTGT
TGAAAACCGGACATGGCACTCCAGTCGCCTTCCCGTTCCGCTATCGGCTGAATTTGATTGCGAGTGAGAT
ATTTATGCCAGCCAGCCAGACGCAGACGCGCCGAGACAGAACTTAATGGGCCCGCTAACAGCGCGATTTG
CTGGTGACCCAATGCGACCAGATGCTCCACGCCCAGTCGCGTACCGTCTTCATGGGAGAAAATAATACTG
TTGATGGGTGTCTGGTCAGAGACATCAAGAAATAACGCCGGAACATTAGTGCAGGCAGCTTCCACAGCAA
TGGCATCCTGGTCATCCAGCGGATAGTTAATGATCAGCCCACTGACGCGTTGCGCGAGAAGATTGTGCAC
CGCCGCTTTACAGGCTTCGACGCCGCTTCGTTCTACCATCGACACCACCACGCTGGCACCCAGTTGATCG
GCGCGAGATTTAATCGCCGCGACAATTTGCGACGGCGCGTGCAGGGCCAGACTGGAGGTGGCAACGCCAA
TCAGCAACGACTGTTTGCCCGCCAGTTGTTGTGCCACGCGGTTGGGAATGTAATTCAGCTCCGCCATCGC
CGCTTCCACTTTTTCCCGCGTTTTCGCAGAAACGTGGCTGGCCTGGTTCACCACGCGGGAAACGGTCTGA
TAAGAGACACCGGCATACTCTGCGACATCGTATAACGTTACTGGTTTCACATTCACCACCCTGAATTGAC
TCTCTTCCGGGCGCTATCATGCCATACCGCGAAAGGTTTTGCGCCATTCGATGGTGTCCGGGATCTCGAC
GCTCTCCCTTATGCGACTCCTGCATTAGGAAGCAGCCCAGTAGTAGGTTGAGGCCGTTGAGCACCGCCGC
CGC
